>Addgene plasmid #243743 | pAWP78-PVCpnf_pvc13-Ad5_pvc10-ZFD | addgene full sequence | sequence record 484609 | Addgene NGS Result
GAGATGATGATAAGAATGGTCAGTCACCAGATAAAATGATCTCTGGTCAATTTTAGGAAAGCTGAAAAAA
CCTGACCAAATGCGTCGTAAATTCTATACTTAGAAAGACTCGGTGCCAGTGTAATACCTAAGATATGGTT
TTTATTTCCATATCTGTTCGAAAACTTAGAAATAACAAGTTCAACAATAACCAGGGACTTTAAATATCGG
ATCCTTGTCGGGAAGATGCGTGATCTGATCCTTCAACTCAGCAAAAGTTCGATTTATTCAACAAAGCCGC
CGTCCCGTCAAGTCAGCGTAATGCTCTGCCAGTGTTACAACCAATTAACCAATTCTGATTAGAAAAACTC
ATCGAGCATCAAATGAAACTGCAATTTATTCATATCAGGATTATCAATACCATATTTTTGAAAAAGCCGT
TTCTGTAATGAAGGAGAAAACTCACCGAGGCAGTTCCATAGGATGGCAAGATCCTGGTATCGGTCTGCGA
TTCCGACTCGTCCAACATCAATACAACCTATTAATTTCCCCTCGTCAAAAATAAGGTTATCAAGTGAGAA
ATCACCATGAGTGACGACTGAATCCGGTGAGAATGGCAAAAGCTTATGCATTTCTTTCCAGACTTGTTCA
ACAGGCCAGCCATTACGCTCGTCATCAAAATCACTCGCATCAACCAAACCGTTATTCATTCGTGATTGCG
CCTGAGCGAGACGAAATACGCGATCGCTGTTAAAAGGACAATTACAAACAGGAATCGAATGCAACCGGCG
CAGGAACACTGCCAGCGCATCAACAATATTTTCACCTGAATCAGGATATTCTTCTAATACCTGGAATGCT
GTTTTCCCGGGGATCGCAGTGGTGAGTAACCATGCATCATCAGGAGTACGGATAAAATGCTTGATGGTCG
GAAGAGGCATAAATTCCGTCAGCCAGTTTAGTCTGACCATCTCATCTGTAACATCATTGGCAACGCTACC
TTTGCCATGTTTCAGAAACAACTCTGGCGCATCGGGCTTCCCATACAATCGATAGATTGTCGCACCTGAT
TGCCCGACATTATCGCGAGCCCATTTATACCCATATAAATCAGCATCCATGTTGGAATTTAATCGCGGCC
TCGAGCAAGACGTTTCCCGTTGAATATGGCTCATAACACCCCTTGTATTACTGTTTATGTAAGCAGACAG
TTTTATTGTTCATGATGATATATTTTTATCTTGTGCAATGTAACATCAGAGATTTTGAGACACAACGTGG
CTTTCGACTTCCGGCAAGCTATACGCGCCCTAGAATTGTCAATTTTAATCCTCTGTTTATCGGCAGTTCG
TAGAGCGCGCCGTGCGTCCCGAGCGATACTGAGCGAAGCAAGTGCGTCGAGCAGTGCCCGCTTGTTCCTG
AAATGCCAGTAAAGCGCTGGCTGCTGAACCCCCAGCCGGAACTGACCCCACAAGGCCCTAGCGTTTGCAA
TGCACCAGGTCATCATTGACCCAGGCGTGTTCCACCAGGCCGCTGCCTCGCAACTCTTCGCAGGCTTCGC
CGACCTGCTCGCGCCACTTCTTCACGCGGGTGGAATCCGATCCGCACATGAGGCGGAAGGTTTCCAGCTT
GAGCGGGTACGGCTCCCGGTGCGAGCTGAAATAGTCGAACATCCGTCGGGCCGTCGGCGACAGCTTGCGG
TACTTCTCCCATATGAATTTCGTGTAGTGGTCGCCAGCAAACAGCACGACGATTTCCTCGTCGATCAGGA
CCTGGCAACGGGACGTTTTCTTGCCACGGTCCAGGACGCGGAAGCGGTGCAGCAGCGACACCGATTCCAG
GTGCCCAACGCGGTCGGACGTGAAGCCCATCGCCGTCGCCTGTAGGCGCGACAGGCATTCCTCGGCCTTC
GTGTAATACCGGCCATTGATCGACCAGCCCAGGTCCTGGCAAAGCTCGTAGAACGTGAAGGTGATCGGCT
CGCCGATAGGGGTGCGCTTCGCGTACTCCAACACCTGCTGCCACACCAGTTCGTCATCGTCGGCCCGCAG
CTCGACGCCGGTGTAGGTGATCTTCACGTCCTTGTTGACGTGGAAAATGACCTTGTTTTGCAGCGCCTCG
CGCGGGATTTTCTTGTTGCGCGTGGTGAACAGGGCAGAGCGGGCCGTGTCGTTTGGCATCGCTCGCATCG
TGTCCGGCCACGGCGCAATATCGAACAAGGAAAGCTGCATTTCCTTGATCTGCTGCTTCGTGTGTTTCAG
CAACGCGGCCTGCTTGGCCTCGCTGACCTGTTTTGCCAGGTCCTCGCCGGCGGTTTTTCGCTTCTTGGTC
GTCATAGTTCCTCGCGTGTCGATGGTCATCGACTTCGCCAAACCTGCCGCCTCCTGTTCGAGACGACGCG
AACGCTCCACGGCGGCCGATGGCGCGGGCAGGGCAGGGGGAGCCAGTTGCACGCTGTCGCGCTCGATCTT
GGCCGTAGCTTGCTGGACCATCGAGCCGACGGACTGGAAGGTTTCGCGGGGCGCACGCATGACGGTGCGG
CTTGCGATGGTTTCGGCATCCTCGGCGGAAAACCCCGCGTCGATCAGTTCTTGCCTGTATGCCTTCCGGT
CAAACGTCCGATTCATTCACCCTCCTTGCGGGATTGCCCCGACTCACGCCGGGGCAATGTGCCCTTATTC
CTGATTTGACCCGCCTGGTGCCTTGGTGTCCAGATAATCCACCTTATCGGCAATGAAGTCGGTCCCGTAG
ACCGTCTGGCCGTCCTTCTCGTACTTGGTATTCCGAATCTTGCCCTGCACGAATACCAGCTCCGCGAAGT
CGCTCTTCTTGATGGAGCGCATGGGGACGTGCTTGGCAATCACGCGCACCCCCCGGCCGTTTTAGCGGCT
AAAAAAGTCATGGCTCTGCCCTCGGGCGGACCACGCCCATCATGACCTTGCCAAGCTCGTCCTGCTTCTC
TTCGATCTTCGCCAGCAGGGCGAGGATCGTGGCATCACCGAACCGCGCCGTGCGCGGGTCGTCGGTGAGC
CAGAGTTTCAGCAGGCCGCCCAGGCGGCCCAGGTCGCCATTGATGCGGGCCAGCTCGCGGACGTGCTCAT
AGTCCACGACGCCCGTGATTTTGTAGCCCTGGCCGACGGCCAGCAGGTAGGCCTACAGGCTCATGCCGGC
CGCCGCCGCCTTTTCCTCAATCGCTCTTCGTTCGTCTGGAAGGCAGTACACCTTGATAGGTGGGCTGCCC
TTCCTGGTTGGCTTGGTTTCATCAGCCATCCGCTTGCCCTCATCTGTTACGCCGGCGGTAGCCGGCCAGC
CTCGCAGAGCAGGATTCCCGTTGAGCACCGCCAGGTGCGAATAAGGGACAGTGAAGAAGGAACACCCGCT
CGCGGGTGGGCCTACTTCACCTATCCTGCCCGGCTGACGCCGTTGGATACACCAAGGAAAGTCTACACGA
ACCCTTTGGCAAAATCCTGTATATCGTGCGAAAAAGGATGGATATACCGAAAAAATCGCTATAATGACCC
CGAAGCAGGGTTATGCAGCGGAAAAGATCCGTCGACCCTTTCCGACGCTCACCGGGCTGGTTGCCCTCGC
CGCTGGGCTGGCGGCCGTCTATGGCCCTGCAAACGCGCCAGAAACGCCGTCGAAGCCGTGTGCGAGACAC
CGCGGCCGCCGGCGTTGTGGATACCTCGCGGAAAACTTGGCCCTCACTGACAGATGAGGGGCGGACGTTG
ACACTTGAGGGGCCGACTCACCCGGCGCGGCGTTGACAGATGAGGGGCAGGCTCGATTTCGGCCGGCGAC
GTGGAGCTGGCCAGCCTCGCAAATCGGCGAAAACGCCTGATTTTACGCGAGTTTCCCACAGATGATGTGG
ACAAGCCTGGGGATAAGTGCCCTGCGGTATTGACACTTGAGGGGCGCGACTACTGACAGATGAGGGGCGC
GATCCTTGACACTTGAGGGGCAGAGTGCTGACAGATGAGGGGCGCACCTATTGACATTTGAGGGGCTGTC
CACAGGCAGAAAATCCAGCATTTGCAAGGGTTTCCGCCCGTTTTTCGGCCACCGCTAACCTGTCTTTTAA
CCTGCTTTTAAACCAATATTTATAAACCTTGTTTTTAACCAGGGCTGCGCCCTGTGCGCGTGACCGCGCA
CGCCGAAGGGGGGTGCCCCCCCTTCTCGAACCCTCCCGGCCCGCTAACGCGGGCCTCCCATCCCCCCAGG
GGCTGCGCCCCTCGGCCGCGAACGGCCTCACCCCAAAAATGGCAGCCAAGCTGACCCGCTAGGGACGTGA
AGTCGATTCCTTCGATGGTTAGCAATCAAAGACTCAGAGTGCTGTCTGGAGCGTGAATCTAACGGTACGT
ATCTCGATTGCTCGGTCGCTATTCGCACTCTGCGAAAGTTCGTACCGCTCATTCACTAGGTTGCGAATCA
TGACCAAAATCCCTTAACGTGAGTTTTCGTTCCACTGAGCGTCAGACCCCGTAGAAAAGATCAAAGGATC
TTCTTGAGATCCTTTTTTTCTGCGCGTAATCTGCTGCTTGCAAACAAAAAAACCACCGCTACCAGCGGTG
GTTTGTTTGCCGGATCAAGAGCTACCAACTCTTTTTCCGAAGGTAACTGGCTTCAGCAGAGCGCAGATAC
CAAATACTGTTCTTCTAGTGTAGCCGTAGTTAGGCCACCACTTCAAGAACTCTGTAGCACCGCCTACATA
CCTCGCTCTGCTAATCCTGTTACCAGTGGCTGCTGCCAGTGGTGATAAGTCGTGTCTTACCGGGTTGGAC
TCAAGACGATAGTTACCGGATAAGGCGCAGCGGTCGGGCTGAACGGGGGGTTCGTGCACACAGCCCAGCT
TGGAGCGAACGACCTACACCGAACTGAGATACCTACAGCGTGAGCTATGAGAAAGCGCCACGCTTCCCGA
AGGGAGAAAGGCGGACAGGTATCCGGTAAGCGGCAGGGTCGGAACAGGAGAGCGCACGAGGGAGCTTCCA
GGGGGAAACGCCTGGTATCTTTATAGTCCTGTCGGGTTTCGCCACCTCTGACTTGAGCGTCGATTTTTGT
GATGCTCGTCAGGGGGGCGGAGCCTATGGAAAAACGCCAGCAACGCGGCCTTTTTACGGTTCCTGGCCTT
TTGCTGGCCTTTTGCTCACATGTTCTTTCCTGCGTTATCCCCTGATTCTGTGGATAACCGTATTACCGCC
TTTGAGTGAGCTGTCGCGAATGCATCTAGATATAATTACATCTTCATCATTCGGTATTTTAAATGACATA
TATCCTCCTTCCGAATAGTTTTAATGGTGATGTTCGATTGGACAGTGTTTTCCATTATTAAAATTTTAAG
TATCACATCATGTTTAATGAAGGATTGATGTTTATTAGAATATTCATAATAGCTTTGTCTTTGCCTCTAT
GTAAATGAAATTGCATAAAAAGCAAATTGCATTATTGGCAATGTACTTATTCTGGATTTTTCGGCACGAT
AAATTATTGGTGTAAGTTTTATATCATGAGTAAAAATTCGGAATGATATTCCTGTCATTTTGTGGCGGTA
GCGTTACTCAAGATATTATCCTACATCATATGTTGATTATTGTAATCAATCGAGCTATTTTTTGTCTAAA
AAGGGGCTTTTATGTCTACAAGTACATCTCAAATTGCGGTTGAATATCCTATTCCTGTCTATCGCTTTAT
TGTTTCTGTCGGAGATGAGAAAATTCCATTTAATAGTGTTTCAGGATTAGATATTAGTTATGACACCATT
GAATACCGAGATGGTGTTGGTAATTGGTTCAAAATGCCGGGTCAGAGTCAGAGCACTAATATCACCTTGC
GTAAAGGCGTTTTCCCGGGGAAAACAGAACTGTTTGATTGGATTAACTCTATTCAGCTTAATCAGGTAGA
GAAAAAGGATATTACCATCAGTTTAACTAATGATGCAGGTACCGAATTATTAATGACCTGGAATGTTTCT
AATGCTTTTCCCACTTCATTGACTTCACCTTCATTTGATGCCACCAGTAATGATATTGCAGTACAGGAAA
TTACGCTGATGGCAGATCGGGTGATTATGCAGGCTGTTTGAAGCATTGATATTTAATCATCTCATATAAG
GGAACTTTTATGACAACCGTTACCAGTTATCCTGGCGTTTATATTGAAGAATTAAATAGCCTGGCCTTGT
CAGTTTCAAATAGCGCCACAGCGGTTCCTGTTTTTGCTGTGGACGAACAAAACCAATATATTAGTGAAGA
TAATGCAATCCGTATTAATTCGTGGATGGATTATCTTAATCTGATTGGCAATTTTAATAATGAAGACAAA
TTAGATGTTTCTGTGCGTGCTTATTTTGCCAATGGAGGTGGATATTGTTATCTCGTCAAAACAACGAGTT
TAGAAAAAATTATTCCAACCTTGGATGATGTAACCTTATTGGTTGCTGCGGGCGAAGATATTAAAACGAC
AGTAGATGTTTTATGTCAGCCAGGAAAAGGGTTATTCGCAGTCTTTGATGGCCCTGAAACAGAGTTGACT
ATCAACGGTGCGGAAGAGGCAAAACAAGCCTATACCGCCACACCATTCGCTGCGGTTTATTATCCTTGGT
TGAAAGCGGATTGGGCTAACATAGATATTCCACCCAGTGCAGTGATGGCGGGAGTTTATGCATCGGTGGA
TTTATCCCGTGGTGTATGGAAAGCGCCTGCCAATGTTGCGTTGAAAGGGGGCCTGGAACCTAAATTTTTA
GTCACGGATGAATTGCAGGGTGAATATAACACTGGCCGCGCTATCAATATGATTCGTAATTTCAGTAACA
CAGGTACTACGGTTTGGGGTGCAAGAACCCTGGAAGATAAAGACAATTGGCGTTATGTTCCAGTGCGACG
CTTGTTTAATTCTGTGGAGCGGGATATCAAGCGTGCCATGAGCTTTGCTATGTTCGAGCCTAATAATCAG
CCTACTTGGGAGCGGGTACGGGCGGCGATTAGCAACTACCTTTATAGCCTGTGGCAACAGGGGGGATTAG
CTGGCAGCAAAGAAGAAGACGCTTATTTTGTGCAAATTGGTAAAGGTATAACGATGACACAGGAGCAGAT
TGATGCAGGGCAAATGATTGTTAAAGTCGGTTTGGCTGCTGTACGGCCTGCGGAATTTATCATTCTCCAG
TTTACGCAAGATGTAGAACAGCGTTAATCATATGATTATGAGGAGTTATCATGTCTGCTATTCTGAAAGC
GCCTGGCGTTTATATTGAAGAAGACGCTTCCCTAGCGTTGTCTGTCAGTAACAGCGCGACTGCCGTGCCT
GTTTTTATCGGAAAATTTACTCCGACAGTGGTTGATTCAATCCAAGTCTGTACCCGTATCAGCAACTGGC
TTGAATTCACTTCCTCTTTTTCCCTAGCTCCAACAGTTGAGATTGTTGTCCAATCTAACACTGAATCTGA
ATCTGAATCTGAAACTTACCACTATATTGAGACAATCAATCTATCTCCAGCTGTGGAAGCATTGCGACTC
TATTTTCAAAATGGCGGAGGAGCTTGCTATATCTACCCATTAAATGATGCTGAAGATGAATTGGTTCTGG
CGGCCATACCAGAAGTCATTGAACAGAAAGGTGATATTACTCTGTTGGTTTGCCCGGAACTCGATCTGGA
TTACAAAACTAAGATCTATGGCGCAGTGAGCTCACTGTTGAATGATAACAAAGTGGGCTATTTCCTGATT
GCGGATAGCAATGATGGAGAATCTGTGTCAGGAGTATGGAATAGTGCTAAGGCCGCCGCCTATTATCCCC
AGTTGGAAACTAACCTAAAATTTTCCACGTTGCCTGGGGATAAGGACATTCGTATCAGCGGTTATCAGGA
TGATGATGAAACACATAAACCGAAAAACTTGGATGAGCTCAGGACAATCAACGAGGCGTTGGCACAGGAT
ATTGATGCAAGATTGCTCGAGGAGAAACAACGTGCTGTCATCATTCCGCCAAGTGCTGCCATTGCGGGCA
TTTATTGCCAAACGGATAATCGTCGCGGTGTTTGGAAAGCGCCAGCCAACGTTGCGCTCACAGGGATCGG
GAGTTTGCTTGATAAGGTAGACGATGAACGGCAGGGAGAGATGAATGACAAGGGAATCAATGTCATCCGT
TCATTTACCGACCGTGGTTTTATGGTCTGGGGAGCCCGTACTTGTGTGGACGCTGCCAACATCAGCTGGC
GTTATATTCCTGTTCGTCGCCTGTTCAATTCCGTTGAACGAGATATCCGCCAGGCGCTACGCGCTGTGTT
GTTTGAAACTAATAGTCAGCCTACCTGGGTACGTGCTAAGGCTGCCGTTGATCAATATCTTTATACCCTT
TGGCAGAAAAATGCATTGATGGGTGCTCGCCCGGAAGAAGCTTATTTTGTGCAAATTGGTCAGGATATCA
CCATGTCCGAGGCTGATATTAAACAGGGTAAGATGATCATGACTGTTGGTTTGGCAGCAGTGCGGCCAGC
TGAGTTCATCATTCTGCAATTTACGCAGGATGTTGTTCAGTAATCTCCATGACTAAACGCCAGGCACTGT
ATTGACAGTGCCTACTCTAACCATCTTGGAGGAGGTGATGATGATGGAGAGACTCCAACCGGGTGTGACT
TTAACAGAAAGTATAATCACGATGGGTCAGCAAGAGATACCCAGTGCTGTGCCGGTGTTTATTGGTTACA
CCGTTCGTTATCCGGAACAATCGGAAGCATCAGTCCGTATCGACAGTTTGGCCGAGTATACCAGCCTGTT
TGGTGACGACCATGTGATGATGTTTGCTGTCAGGCACTATTTTGATAATGGCGGGCAACAGGCATTTGTT
TTACCCCTGAAGGACAATATGCCATCAGTGGAGATGACCACAGCTGAAGCGGAAAATCTGATAGCCGCAT
TGCGCTCTGCTACGGTTAGCGAAGCCATTGGTGGGCATAGTCAGATTACACTGATTTTGGTACCGGATAT
GGCTCGGCTTAATGACAGTGATATTGATGACTCCTCAACCCAGGTAAGCCTGTGGTCCCAAGGCTGGGAG
GCGCTGCTGCAATTGAGTCAGGTTAGGCCCAACCTCTTTGTGCTGTTAGATGCGCCGGATAATGTTGAAC
AGGCGCAGAAGTGTATGACAACGCTATCGTCAGATTATCGTCAATGGGGGGCAGCATATTGGCCTCGTCT
GGAAACTACCTATCAGAAAGAAATATCTGGCAAGGACAATGAATCTCAGGGAATTTTCCAGGGGACTGTT
CTGTCACCCACAGCCGCGGTCGCAGCGGTAATTCAACGCACGGATAACGACGCGGGTGTTTGGAAAGCAC
CGGCCAATATTGCCTTATCCCAGGTTATTCGACCTGTTAAATCTTATCTTCAGGGAAGTGTACTGTTTAA
CAGCAGCGGCACTTCGCTCAATGTGATCCGCAGTTTCCCAGGTAAGGGCATACGGGTATGGGGATGCCGC
ACTCTGGAAAACACGGATAATACGCAGTGGCGCTATCTGCAAACACGTCGGCTGGTTTCCTATGTAACAG
CGCATTTGACCCAATTGGCTCGCATGTATGTCTTCGAGCCAAATAATGAACTTACCTGGATGAAGTTAAA
AGGACAAAGTTACAACTGGTTACGGCAATTATGGTTGCAGGGTGGCTTGTATGGTTCACAGGAGGATGAG
GCATTTAACATTCTGTTAGGCGTAAACGAGACGATGACTGAGGATGATGTTCGTGCAGGAAAAATGATCA
TGAAAGTTGAGTTGGCTGTGTTGTTTCCTGCCGAATTTATTGAGATCAGTTTGGTGTTTAATACCCAAAC
AGAGGCGCTGTCTTAAGAAGGAAAAAGTACGATGAACGATTATTACACACCCGTGGTATCCCATCGTTTT
ATGGCGAGTTTTATTTTTAACCGCATTCCCGATCCGCTGGATATTCGTTTTCAGCGTATCTCTGGCCTTA
GTCGGGAACTACAGGTGACTCAGTACAGTGAGGGAGGAGAAAATGCCCGTAATAACTATTTAGCTGAGAA
AATCCAACACGGTACGTTGACTTTGGAACGGGGCGTGATGACAGTCTCGCCATTGACCTGGATGTTTGAT
CGGGTATTGAGTGGTGAAAAAATCGCTTATGCCGATGTGGTGGTGATGCTACTGAATGAAAATTCACTGC
CATTGTCCAGTTGGACGTTGAGCAATGCGCTGCCGGTACGCTGGCAAACCAGCGACTTTGACGCTAACAG
CAATGCCATATTGGTGAATACCCTTGAATTGCGTTACCAGGATATGCGCTGGCTTGGAGTCAAAATATGA
CAGTAGAAATCAGAGAGTTACTTATCCAGGCAAAGGTAGTGCCATCAACACGACCGACTGAATCAGAACG
GCAAAACCATTCTTTGATACAGGAAAGTCTGGATGAGGCGACTTGGGTGGAAACGATAAAACGCGAAGTG
TTGGCCGCATTACGCGATGAGGAAGGGTGGCGTCCATGAGTCTGATTGAACGTGGTTTAGCTAAGCTGAC
AATTAATGCTTATAAGGATAGGGAAGGGAAGATACGGGCAGGAACGTTGCAGGCCATGTATAACCCTGAC
TCCTTGCAACTGGATTACCAAACGGATTATCAGCAATCCCAAGCGATTAATAGCGAAAAGCAAAGTAGCA
TTTATGTACAGGCCAAGCCCGCAGGGTTATCACTTGAATTAATTTTTGATGCCACGATGCCGGGTAACAA
AACCCCCATTGAAGAGCAGCTCATGCAGCTCAAGCAACTGTGCAGTGTGGATGCAACCAGTAACGAGACG
CGATTCCTGCAAGTTAAATGGGGCAAAATGCGTTGGGAAAGTCGGGGTTACTTTGCTGGCAGGGCCAAGA
GTTTGTCTGTGAATTACACTTTGTTTGATCGTGATGCGACTCCCTTGAGGGTACGGGTAATATTGGCATT
AGTGGCTGATGAAAGTCTGGTGTTGCAGGAGACTGAACAAAATCTGCAATCTCCGGCAAAAATCGCATTA
CGCATACAGGATGGGGTATCTCTGGCTCTGATGGCAGCCAGTACGGCATCAACATTGTCAGGCGGTGTGG
ATTATCTGACGCTGGCCTGGCAAAACGGTCTGGATAATCTCAATGGGTTCGTTCCGGGTGAAATATTGCA
GGCCACCAGGGGAGACGAATCATGAGCCACCAACTGAAAATTATTGCAGATGGTAAGGCACTGTCACTTT
TGGCCGCGGTAGATGTGGACACCTGTTATCGGGTTAACAGTATACCTTCTGCGACATTGAAACTGAGCGT
ACCGGATAGGCCACTCTCTTCTTTCAGTCAGACGGATGTTCAGACAGAACTGGCCCACTGTCAGGTAGGG
AAAACCCTGCGTCTGGAATTGATTGATGGTAGCAAAAAATGGGTGCTGTTTAATGGTCTTATTACCCGTA
AGGCTCTGAGAATTAAGAATAAGCAATTATTGCTCACTCTGGTTGTCAAGCATCGGTTGCAACTGATGGT
GGATACCCAGCATTCACAGCTGTTTAAAGACAAAAGCGAAAAAGCGATCTTAAGCACGCTATTGAATCAG
ACCGGAATCAATGCTCGCTTCGGAAAGATAGCGGCGTTAGATCAAAAGCATGAACAGATGGTGCAATTTC
GTTGTTCAGACTGGCATTTTCTGTTGTGCCGACTGTCGGCAACCGGTGCATGGTTGTTACCTGCCATAGA
AGACGTTCAGTTTGTTCAACCTGATGCTCTGAAATCAAACTCAGCCTATACCTTGAAGAGCAGGGGGGAT
GAGAACAAAGACATCGTTGTCAAGGATGCTTACTGGCAGTTTGACAATCAAATCAACCCCGCTTTGCTGG
AAGTCAGTGGCTGGGATATCAGTAAGCAGCAGGTACAATCAGGCGGTCGCTACGGAAAAATCGCGTTGGG
TAAGGCGGCACTCTCTCCTGATGGATTGGCATCCCTTAATAAAACGGGTTGGGACATTTGTTATAGCAGT
CCGTTAACAACCCAGGAAAGCGGTTATCTGGCACAGGGATTATTGCTTAACCAGCGCATTTCTGGGGTGA
CAGGAGAATTTTTGCTCAAAGGAGATGGGCGTTACCAGTTGGGAGACAACATTCAGCTGACTGGATTTGG
TTCACAGTTAGATGGTACGGCAAGCATTACTGAGGTTCGCCACCGTCTTAATCGGCGAATTGATTGGGAA
ACCACGGTGAGCATTGGTTTACAACATGAATATTTGCCGATATTACCTGATGCTCCCGAACTACATATTG
CGACAGTAGCGAAATATCAGCAGGACAGTGCGGTGTTAAACCGTATCCCCATTATTCTGCCGGTACTGAA
TCGTCCCAATGAATTTTTGTGGGCCAGATTGGGGAAACCTTATGCTAGCCATGAAAGCGGTTTCTGTTTT
TACCCAGAGCCAGGTGACGAAGTTATTATTGGTTTTTTTGAAAATGATCCGCGTTATCCAGTTATTTTAG
GTGCTATGCATAATCCGAAAAATAAGGCCCCTTTTGAACCAACCCAAGATAATAGGGAAAAAGTATTGAT
CGTTAAAAAAGGTGAAGCGCAACAACAATTAGTCATTGATGGCAAAGAGAAAATGATCCGAATTAATGCG
GGTGAAAATCAAATAATGCTTCAGCAAGATAAAGACATTTCTCTGTCAACGAAAAAAGAATTAACACTGA
AAGCGCAGACAATGAATGCCACGATGGATAAATCATTGGCAATGTCCGGGAAAAACAGTGTTGAAATCAA
AGGCGCAAAAATTAATCTTACCCAATGAAAGGTGACGATGAATGGAAAATCAAATACTGACACAACTCTA
TGGTCGTGGTTGGGCTTTTCCTCCGGTCTTTTCCCTTGAAAAGGGGGTAGAGATGGCTGAAGGGGCGGAA
GATGTGAGACAAAGTTTGCAGATTCTGTTTAGTACTGAGCCGGGGGAACGTCTTATGCGTGAAAATTATG
GCTGCGGATTAAATGATTTTATGTTTGAAAATATCCGCAATGAACTTATTGCTGAAATTGAATCCCATAT
CCATGACAACGTATTACGATATGAACCCCGGGCTGATATGACTGATATTCAGGTTCGTCAATCCCCTGGC
ATGGGGAATACTTTGCAAGTGCAGGTCATGTATCGCCTGAGAGGGAGTGATATCAATCAACAAATCCAGG
GAGTACTTGCACTGAGTGAAGGCCGGGTGACGGAGGTAGTATGAGTGAAGCGATTGTGGTGGATGGTGAC
GTGTTACAGTTTGATCCCAACTTTGGCAATCGGCAGGTGACGGTTCCCAGCCCAGGAAAAATTAGCGGCA
CAGGACATGCGCAGGTAAGTGGAAAAAAAGTGTGTATTCTGGGGGATGAGAAACAGGTCAGGGTTTCTGC
AACCTATATTACAACAACACATACTACGCCGGGAACAGGAACCATTACTATCAGTGCTCTGGATGCTGGC
CAGCAGGCCCTTCAGTGTACCAGTGGGGCGGCTTTAATTATCAAGGGGCAGCAATTTACGGCGATGTTTA
CGCCTGAATTGCCAGCCATGAATAATACAGTGACTCCGCCACAACCGGATGTTACGACACCTTCATCAGG
AAAAGGACGTTTTATCACTCAACAAAATTTTGCTACCGTAAATGGTGGTTCAGGTGGTGGTGGTAGCGGT
GGTGGCGGTTCTGGCGGTGGCGGTAGTGGCGGAGGTGGAAGCGGAGGCGGTGGCAGTGGTGGTGATTATA
AGGACGATGACGATAAGGATATGGCACCGAAAAAGAAACGCAAAGTTGGTATTCATGGTGTTCCGGCAGC
AATGGCAGAACGTCCGTTTCAGTGTCGTATTTGTATGCGTAATTTTAGCCGTAGCGATCATCTGAGCACC
CATATTCGTACCCATACCGGTGAAAAACCGTTTGCATGTGATATTTGCGGTCGTAAATTTGCAGATCGTA
GCCATCTGGCACGTCATACCAAAATTCATACCGGTAGCCAGAAACCTTTTCAGTGCCGCATCTGCATGCG
GAAATTTGCACTGAAACAGCATCTGAACGAACACACAAAAATCCACACAGGCGAAAAACCATTCCAATGC
CGGATTTGCATGCGCAACTTTAGTCAGAGCGGTAACCTGGCTCGTCATATTCGCACACATACTGGCGAGA
AGCCTTTTGCCTGCGATATCTGTGGTCGCAAATTCGCACATAATAGCAGCCTGAAAGATCACACGAAAAT
TCATCTGCGTAGCGGTACACCGCATGAAGTTGGTGTTTATACCCTGAGTGGCACCCCTCATGAAGTGGGC
GTGTATACGCTGGCAATTCCGGTTAAACGTGGTGCAACAGGTGAAACCAAAGTTTTTACCGGCAATAGCA
ATAGCCCGAAAAGCCCGACCAAAGGTGGTTGTAGCGGTGGTAGCACCAATCTGAGCGATATCATTGAGAA
AGAAACCGGTAAACAGCTGGTGATTCAAGAAAGCATTCTGATGCTGCCTGAAGAAGTGGAAGAAGTTATT
GGTAATAAACCGGAAAGCGATATTCTGGTTCATACCGCATATGATGAAAGCACCGATGAAAATGTTATGC
TGCTGACCAGTGATGCACCGGAATACAAACCGTGGGCATTAGTTATTCAGGATAGCAATGGTGAGAACAA
AATCAAAATGCTGTAGAGTATTGACTGAATTAAATAGAATTAACGAAGGTGTAAATAATTATTTATTTGC
TGACGAATCGCTGTGACAAATAAACACAGGTGATGTTATGGAATTAAATGAGTTAACTAACAAATTGTCA
AATTTGGTGCCAATGACCGATTTTAAATTAGATAATCGAGCCAGTTTGCAATTGCTTAAATATATTGAAG
CGTATACGAAGATAATACCCTTTAATTCTGGCGATAAATATTGGAATGACTTTTTCTTTATGTCAGGAAA
TACGCCAGAGAAACTTGCAAAATTATATCAGAAAGAAATAGAACCCAATGGGGAGTTATTACCTCAGCAG
GCTTTTTTGTTGGCGGTTTTGCGTTTATTGGAAACACCAATATCCTTATTAAATGTATTACCTGCTGCTC
ATCGTGAGCTCTATTATCGGGAGCTTTTAGGCTTGTCTTCCCATGCGGCACAGCCTGATCAGGTTGCTTT
ATCTATGGAACTGAATTCGACAGTGATGGAACAGCTGCTCCCTGAAGGAACCCTGTTTGAGGCTGGTCAG
GATGAACAAGGCAATGCATTGCAATATGCCCTGGATGCCAGTTTGCTGGCTAATCGTGGATATATCAGTG
ACTTGCGCTGGTTACGGAATGACGGGGAAAAGCAATGGGTTACTTCTGCTCCATGGGATTTACAGGCACA
GGTGTCACTGCCGTCTGATGGGATACGATTATTTGGTAAGACAAATAGTGATCAGCAGGTATTTGGTGGG
GTGTTGATAACGTCATCACTTCTGGCGATGGAAGCGGGGATAAGGAAGATCATTGTTACTTTTGAGCAGG
AGATGAACACCCAAGAACTGGTGGCACAGGTCAGCAGTGGAAATCAATGGCTAACATTGACGTCTGAGGT
AAATAAGAAAGAGGTCACACTGACACTGTCAGACAAAGAACCGGCAATCAGTGCGCCAGAGGATCTGGAT
AATCTCTTTTTCACGCAACCGGTACTCAGGCTACAGGGAAAGGATAGTCAGGCACTGCCGGAGGTGACGG
GTATCAGCGTTTCGGAAAAGGATGATACTAAGGATACCTCTTTTGAGATGTATCACTTAACACCATTTGG
TTATAGCAGTGATATAGAGCCATTGGAGGAAAATCCAGCGTTATATTTAGGCTTTACTGATGTAAAGCCA
GGGCAAACACTGGCGCTGTATTGGAAATTAAAATCCCCGCAGCAACCAACCGTTTCCTGGTATTACCTGG
ATCAACATAATCAATGGGCTGAATTGGATTCATGGGTCAGTGATGGAACCCAGAATCTGTATCAGGATGG
TACTTGGCACGTTGAGTTGCCTGTGGATGCATCCAATCAGGCAGAGCAGATGCCAGTTGGACGCTATTGG
TTGCGGGCAGTGGTGGAGGTACCCGCTCATGAGGGGGCGTTGGGGAAGGCTCCTTGGCTATATGGTCTAA
TCTATAACGCCATGACGGCAACCTTGGTTAATGTAGATAGCATCAGTGACAGCCATTTCTTAACCCCTTT
GCCTGCCAGCAGCATACAGCGGCCCGTTGAACCCATCATTGTGTTGGCATCGGTCAACCAGCCTTGGGCA
TCATGGGGTGGACGTATACCTGAATCCTACAGTGCCTTTTTTGAACGGATAGCTCAAAACCTGTCTCATC
GAAACCGGTCCTTAACCTGGGGAAATATGGTGACATTACTCAAAGAGCGTTATGTCAGCATCTTTGATGT
TAAGTATCCAGGTAATGATGAACTCACCAGAGTGCCAGCATTGGAGCAGCAGCAACTAACAGTGATTCCA
GCAAACCGGTACAACGATAGCGATGATTCTCTGCGTCCGGTACTGAATCCTGCTCGTCTGCAAGAGATGG
CTGATTGGTTGCAGCAGAAAGACTCTCCCTGGGCCTCTATTGAGGTCAGGAATCCAGAATACTTGGATGT
GAAAATCCATTACGAGGTGATTTTTAAACCTGATGTGAACGAAGATTTTGGCTATCGCCAGCTACAGCAG
CAACTGTGTGAGGTGTATATGCCTTGGAGCATAGATGAGCAGCGGCCCGTTGTATTGAATAACAGCATTA
ATTATTTCCAGTTGTTAGCCACTATTCAACAGCAACCGCTGGTTGAGCGAGTCACTCGTCTGACACTACA
TCGGGCTGATTCTTCTGATGAGAGTGATGGTACAGCATCTGTGGAAGCCAAAGATAATGAAGTGCTTATT
TTAGTCTGGGAAGAGGACGATAATCTGCAATACCGAGGAAATGACTATGAGTAATCAGGATGCACTGTTT
CATAGCGTTAAAGACGATATTCACTTTGATACCTTGCTGGAACAAGCTCATCAGGTGATTGAAAAACAGG
CTGAAAAACTGTGGAGTGATACGGCAGAGCATGATCCGGGTATCACATTTTTGCAGGGAATCAGTTACGG
TGTGTCAGATTTGGCTTACCGACATACATTACCCCTGAAAGATTTACTGACTCCGGCGCCGGATGAGCAG
CAGCAAGAGGGAATTTTTCCTGCCGAATTTGGCCCGCATAATACACTGACTTGTGGGCCGGTGACAGCGG
ATGATTATCGCAAGGCATTGTTAGATCTACACAGCAGCGACAGCCTGGATGGTACTCAGCAGGATGAGGG
GGATTTTCTGTTCCGGAGTGTGCAACTGGTGCGTGAACCGGAAAAACAGCGTTATACCTATTGGTATGAT
GCAACCAAGAGGGAATATAGCTTTGTCAACAGTGAAGGGGCTAAAGAGTTTACCTTGCGGGGGAATTACT
GGTTGTATCTGGAACCAACCCGTTGGACTCAGGGTAATATTGCCGCTGCTACCAGACAACTGACAGAATT
TTTGACTAAAAATCGCAATATTGGTGAATCTGTCAGCAACATTATCTGGCTACAACCGGTTGATCTGCCA
CTGTTGCTGGATGTTGAACTGGATGATGATGTAGGTGCACAGGATGTCCCCGGTATTTTTGCGGCGGTGT
ATAGCACCGCAGAGCAGTATCTGATGCCTGGAGCACAGCGTTACCGTACGGAAGTACTGCAAAATGCTGG
GATGAGCAATGATCAAATCTTCGAAGGTCCATTATTGGAACATGGCTGGATACCAGAGCTGCCGGCAGCC
CGTGATTATACTCAAAGGCTCACTCTCAATCTTAGCCGGTTGGTAAATAGTCTGCTTGAGATTGAGGGCA
TTAAACATGTGAATCGTCTTCGTCTGGATGATAGCTTCGATAAAACTGCTATTGAACCCGTTAAGGGGGA
TACCTGGTCGTGGTCGATCAAAGAGGGCTATTATCCACGTCTTTGGGGAGAAGACCCACTTAACCAATTG
GCGCAACAAAATGGCCCGCTTAGGGTGATAGCCAAAGGAGGGATTAGCGTCAGTGTGAGTAAAGAGCAAA
TCCAGGCCAGTTTACCCAGTCAATCACTGATTCAAAATGAGCCGGTAATATTGGCTTACGGCCAGCACCG
TGACGTTGGCAGCTATTATCCCGTCAGTGATACTTTGCCGCCTTGCTATGGACTACAACATTCTTTGTCT
GAAAGTGAACACTTATTGCCACTTCATCAATTTATGTTGCCATTTGAACAATTATTGGCCTGTGGTTGTC
AACAGATAGCCATGCTCCCGCGGTTACTGGCTTTTCAGCGCGAAGGTTATGAGGTTTGGGGTGATCAGTG
GCCCTTTAAGTCAGGCTCAGTGAATGATGACGCCCATCAAGATTATGCCCCTGCATTAAAGGATTTGTTA
GGACAGATTGCGCTGGATAGTGATCATGAATTGGATATTATTAATTACTTGCTGGGTTACTTTGGCACAC
AGCGGGCACCGCGTACCTTTACGACACAACTCGATGATTTTCGTGCGGTCCAACAGGGTTATCTGGCCCA
GCAACCGACATTGACTTACCACCGCTCCAATATTCGTATCGATCAGGTATCGTCGCTACAAAAACGTATT
GCTGCTCGCATGGGGCTGGGCGGTGAGTTGTTTAAACCTCAACCGGATCTGAGCCAACTGCCTTTTTATT
TGATTGAACATCGAGCGTTGCTGCCAGTCAAACCCAATAGTCAGTTTGATAAGGAACAGAAACCAGCCTC
GGTGACAGAGGAGGGGGGCAGCCAAACAGGTCAACATTATGTGGTCATTGAACAGAAGGGCATTGATGGC
AAGCTGACACAGGGGCAAGTGATCAATTTAATTCTGTATGAAGGAGAGCAGGGAGAAACCCAATTTACGA
TACGCGGTCAGATGGTATTCAAAACCGAGGGGGATAAGTTTTGGTTGGATGTGAATAATAGTGCGCAACT
GGAATATAATCTGGCGCGGGTAATGACAGCAGCCAAGGCGAGTAAACTCTTTTGGCAAAACAGCCCGGTA
TGGATGGAGGATATGGGCTATCGTCTGGCCTATGCTAGTGACCAATCCTCATTGCCTGTGAATCAACGGC
GCTTGACCCGCACAGTGCAAACTCCATTCCCGCCGATGGTTGTTGTAGGTAGCGAAATCACCCTGTTAAA
GCAGGTGGGGATAGTCAATTTAAAAAAAGCGGAGTCAGAAAAACTTTATGCAAAAGTTGTTAGCTTTGAT
CGCATTGAAGGGACCTTGATTATTGAGCGTTTGGGTAATTCCACTCTGGCTTTTCCTACCTCGGAAGAGG
CGTGGCGGTATAGTTGGTATTTTTCGGGGGAGAAATATGAAAGGACTGACCGCTTTTCATTTGTGATTAG
CGTAGTAGTGAACAGTGACTTAATTAAATTGCCCGGTGTTGATCCCTATAAATTGGAAGAATGGGTGAAA
GAAACGATTCTTACCGAATTTCCAGCTCATATTTCTATGATTATCCATTGGATGGATCGGGAAGCCTTTT
TAAATTTCGCCAATACCTATCAGCGTTGGCAAAATAATGGTACGCCACTGGGGGATGCGGCTTATTCCAT
TCTAGAAAGTTTGACACTTGGTAAATTGCCATCTGCCTTAAAAGGTGTTGGCACAATGCGTATTGCCACA
TCTAGTCAAAGAGAAGAAGTGGTGGGTAGTAATGGTGATCAATGGAATACAGATGGAATAACCCAGAATG
AATTATTCTATGTTCCTAAAGAGAGCTAGGAAAAATAAATATCTGCCACTAATGATGTTGAATTAAATAT
GTTTTCTGGAGTTAATCATGAACGAAACTCGTTATAATGCAACTGTACAAGAACAACAAACATTATCTAA
TCCAAAAGCTGTTGGACCTGACATCGATAAATTAAAGGATAAATTTAAAGAGGGCAGTATTCCCCTGCAA
ACCGATTTCAATGAGTTAATTGATATTGCCGATATTGGACGTAAAGCCTGTGGTCAAGCGCCACAACAAA
ATGGCCCAGGAGAAGGATTGAAATTGGCTGATGACGGTACGCTTAATTTAAAAATAGGCACTTTTTCCAA
TAAAGACTTTTCTCCATTAATATTAAAAGATGATGTTTTATCTGTAGATCTTGGTAGTGGTCTGACTAAT
GAAACCAATGGAATCTGTGTCGGTCAGGGCGATGGTATTACAGTTAACACTAGCAATGTAGCTGTAAAAC
AAGGTAACGGAATTAGCGTTACTAGTAGTGGTGGTGTTGCCGTTAAAGTTAGTGCTAATAAGGGACTTAG
CGTTGATAGTAGTGGTGTTGCAGTTAAAGTTAATACTGATAAGGGAATTAGCGTTGATGGTAATGGTGTT
GCAGTTAAAGTTAATACTAGTAAAGGAATTAGCGTTGATAATACAGGTGTTGCAGTTATAGCTAATGCTA
GTAAGGGAATTAGCGTTGATGGTAGTGGTGTTGCAGTTATAGCTAATACTAGTAAAGGAATTAGCGTTGA
TGGTAGTGGTGTTGCAGTTATAGCTAATACTAGTAAAGGAATTAGCGTTGATAATACAGGTGTTGCAGTT
ATAGCTAATGCTAGTAAGGGAATTAGCGTTGATGGTAGTGGTGTTGCAGTTATAGCTAATACTAGTAAAG
GAATTAGCGTTGATGGTAGTGGTGTTGCAGTTATAGCTAATACTAGTAAAGGAATTAGCGTTGATAGTAG
TGGTGTTGCAGTTAAAGTTAAAGCTAATGGCGGAATTAAAGTAGATGCTAATGGTGTTGCAATTGATCCT
AATAATGTACTCCCCAAGGGAGTGATTGTAATGTTCTCTGGCAGTACTGCACCAACTGGTTGGGCGTTAT
GTGATGGCAATAATGGTACACCAAATTTAATCGATCGATTTATTTTAGGTGGGAAAGGGACTGATATTAA
TGGAGTGAGTACTAATACAGCTTCAGGTACTAAAAATAGTAAGTTATTCGATTTCAGTTCTGATGAAGCT
ACATTAACTATTGATGGTAAAACACTGGGGAGAGGCGGTTCTGGCGGCGGTGGTTCTGGCGGTAACGATA
AACTGACCCTGTGGACCACACCGGCACCGAGTCCGAATTGTCGTCTGAATGCAGAAAAAGATGCAAAACT
GACACTGGTTCTGACCAAATGTGGTAGCCAGATTCTGGCAACCGTTAGCGTTCTGGCAGTTAAAGGTAGC
CTGGCACCGATTAGCGGCACCGTTCAGAGCGCACATCTGATTATTCGTTTTGATGAAAATGGCGTGCTGC
TGAATAATAGCTTTCTGGATCCGGAATATTGGAATTTTCGTAATGGTGATCTGACCGAAGGCACCGCATA
TACCAATGCAGTTGGTTTTATGCCGAATCTGAGCGCATATCCGAAAAGCCATGGTAAAACCGCAAAAAGC
AATATTGTTAGCCAGGTGTATCTGAACGGCGATAAAACAAAACCGGTTACACTGACCATTACACTGAATG
GCACCCAAGAAACCGGTGATACCACACCGAGCGCCTATAGCATGAGCTTTAGCTGGGATTGGAGCGGTCA
TAACTATATCAATGAAATTTTTGCGACCAGCAGCTACACCTTTAGCTATATTGCACAAGAAGGTGGCTCT
GGTGGTGGTGGTTCAGGTGGTCACGATCATGATATTAAGATAACGGGCACAGGAAAACATTCTCACAAAA
ACAAAGTAACAGTCCCTTATTATATTCTGGCTTTCATCATAAAGCTTTAATATATATGAAAAATTGAAAA
TATAAATTATCCATTAATAATAAAGAGGATATTAGCATGACTTCGGAGCCAAATCTGTTAAACCGGATTA
CAATTACTATTGAAGCTAATAATCAACAAGTAGCTAGAAAAGTATTGCATGGCTCCTTGCTTAATCAAGC
TAATATAAATAAATTATTTAATTCATACTTTAATGAATATGAAATTAATAGGGGTGTTTATTTAGAAACA
TTAATCCTGAATCTTGGTACGATAAATTTCCATGATTTTAATTCATTGTTTCCTACTCTCCTAAAAGCTG
CATTGAATAAAGAATTCAGTCAATATCAGATAAACAACCATAGGGAAGAAATGCTATTTAATGAGACAAT
ATCAAATCAAGCTACTGATAAGTCTTACATATTTGGCGATAACAAATTAATTGATGCAGAGAATTTCATT
CACTTTTTATATCAAAAGCATTCCACATTAAATCTAGTAGAAGCAATGGGAAATAATGGTATTGAAAAAT
TAACAAATCAGTTAACACAAATAGAAAATAAATTTGCGTTATTATTGGCAAAAAGTTGTTTGTCTGAGGA
AGGCTTAAAACGACTCTTGGCTATCAAACAACCCGATTTATTAATCGCTATCAATCGCAGATTATCTGAA
AGAATAAATAGACCACAATATCAGGAGAAGCTTGTTTCCTGCGGACAACTGATATTTAGTGCTCTGGGAT
ATATACAACAGTACAATATACAGGAAATTCCTAAACCGGATGAAAAAGTTATTGCACGCATAACAACTGA
ACTTAATAATAATGGTTTGCTTAATACAATACCTATTATTACACTATTTCGTCAGAGTGGGATTAACGAT
TCATCACTAAATGATTGGCTAAAGAAAATCTGGCAGGTGAGATCAATTTCACAGTTATGCAGAAAGTATC
TTTCTGCTAAGGAATACCAATATCTGTCAGAACATTTTGTTTCAAAGAGCGTCGATAAAAATAGATATGA
TGAAGAGCCCGTAAATCAGAGCATATTATCAAGGTTGAATAATAATTCCATTAAAGAAGGAAATAATCAC
AGTCAACTCTGTACTCTCAGTAGACTATATTCTGAACCCGTTGTATTACCTGAACAAACCATTCTACGTC
AGGTTAGTAATACAGTAGATCAGAGCATATTATCAAGGTTGAATAATGCCTCCATTAAAGAAGGAAATAA
CCAAAGTCAACTTCGCACTCTCAGTAGACTATATTCTGAGCCCGTTGCATTACCTGAACAAACCATTCCA
CGTCAGGTTAGTAATACAGGTATATTAATTCTATGGCCAATGCTACCTACACTATTTAACCAGCTTGGTC
TACTTGAGAAAAAGAAATTTATCCATCGTCAGGCCCAGTTTAATGCCGTTGATTTTCTTGATTACCTGAT
TTGGGGAACCGAAGATGTGAAAGTGGAACGAAAGGTTTTGAATAATGTTCTATGTGGGTTAATGGCTGAT
GAAATTACTGAACCAATGCCTATTGAACCAGAAAAACAATGGATAATAATTCAATGGCTGGACGCTATTA
TCTCCCAACTTTCTGGCTGGAAAAAGTTAAGTCGTAATGACGTCCGTCAATTATTTCTACAACGACCAGG
AGAATTACTGATCAATGAACAGGAAATTAAAATCACAATACAGCAACAACCATTTGATGCTCTGTTAACT
GATTGGCCGTGGCCAATGAATATGGCTTGTTTTAGCTGGTTGAGTCAACCATTAACCATTACGTGGTTAT
AACCATTGACCACAATGACTTAGTCTGAGTAAAAAATATGAATATATCGCCTGTTTTTTATGATTCATTG
AATCAGGATAACGACCGTGATCTATCGTTTTTATTTAGCGAACTGGAACGAATAGATCTCGCTCTTCAAC
ACCATTTTTATTGTGTAGAAAGTCAGCGAAGTGAGCTCCTGGATGAGTTTCTGCTCACTGAGGCGGAAGT
GGTGACCAGGCTGGATAAGCCACTTGGTAAACCTCATTGGATAAATGATGATTATCTGGCGATATCGCAA
AAGGGCAATGTAAGCCTAATGGCAGCGTCCAGATTAATGGATCTGATCGAACGCTTTGAACTGACTGATT
TTGAGCGCGATGTTTTACTATTAGGCTTATTGCCCCATTTTGATAGCCGCTATTATCGACTGTTTTCGCT
GATTCAAGGGGGACAACAGGGTCGATTACCTTCTTTTGCGCTGGCATTGGAACTGTTTTGCCACTCGGCG
CTGGAGAAACAGGTACAGCAAGCGAGTTTTCTGCACCGGGCACCTTTGATGGGTTGCCAGCTATTATCCA
TCGATACTAGTCAAAAAACGCTGGCCTGGCTCCAGACTCCCTTTATTACTGACAGCGGGGTATATCACTT
TTTACTGGGGCATCACTACATTATGCCGGCTTTAGAACATTGTGCTGAGTGGTTAACACCGACAGGGATT
GGCTGTTATCCTGAAGGATTAAAACAAGTACTGGGTAACGTATTGTTATCTGACAACGATAATATTAGAC
CGATTGTCTTATTACGGGGAATGGCCGGCAGTGCCAGAGCTTATACCATTACTAATATGATGGCTTCAGA
AGGGAAGCAAACACTGCTGGTAGATATATCCAAACTTGCTGATAGCGATGAAAAAAACATTATTCTTCAG
ATAAAGCATATTTTGCGGGAAACCCGCATGCATGGAGCATGTTTATTATTACGGAATTTTTGCTTGTTAG
TGGAACAGAATAAACAACTATTGGACTCCCTGTCAGAGTTATTGAATCAACCTGAATTAAGAATTGTTTG
CCTGATTGAGCCTTATTCCCCATTGGTATGGCTGAAAAAGATACCGGTATTACTGATTGAGATGCCACTT
TTAACGCCTGCGGAAAAAGCCAGATTGTTAATTGCCAGCTTACCGGATAATTGTTCCGAGGATATTGATA
CGATAACTTTAAGCCAGCGTTACACTTTTAACCCAGAAACCCTGCCATTGATTTTGCAAGAGGCCCAGCT
TTATCAACAGCAGCGAGATCCGCTGGATATCTTGCAGCAATGCGATATACGCCAGGCATTAAATTTGCGT
GCTCAACAAAATTTCGGTCAATTGGCACAGCGGATTATTCCTAAGCGCTCATTAAAGGATTTATTGGTAT
CCGATGAGATTGCTCAGCAGTTACGGGAAATACTCATAGCAATTAAGTATCGGGAACAGGTTCTGGCGGG
AGGGTTTAAAGATAAAATTGCCTATGGCACTGGTATCAGCGCCCTGTTTTATGGTGATTCAGGCACTGGA
AAAACCATGGCAGCAGAAGTGATTGCTGACCACATTGGCGTTGACTTAATAAAAGTGGATTTATCTACAG
TAGTGAATAAATACATCGGTGAAACAGAAAAAAACTTATCCCGTATTTTCGATTTGGCGGAACAGGATGC
AGGGGTATTATTCTTTGATGAAGCTGACGCACTGTTTGGTAAACGCAGTGAAACTAAAGATTCCCAGGAC
AGACATGCCAATATTGAAGTTTCTTACTTATTACAGCGCCTGGAGAATTACCCGGGTCTGGTCATTTTAT
CCACCAATAATCGTGGTCATTTAGACAGTGCTTTTAATCGTCGTTTTACTTTCATTACCCGTTTTACTTA
CCCGGATGAAAAAATCCGTAAAAAAATGTGGCAGGAAATTTGGCCTAGAAATATAAAAATATCGGAAGAT
ATCGATTTTAACGAATTAGCTCAACGAACAAGCGTGACTGGCGCGAATATCCGCAATATTGCTTTATTGT
CTTCATTCTTTGCTTCAGAGCAGGGGAATGATGAAGTCAGTAATGAAAATATTGAAATTGCATTGAAGCG
TGAATTAGCTAAAGTCGGACGATTAACATTTTAAAAGTTATCACAATGAAAGTATTGAAATATTAAATAA
ATTTATTACCAAAAAGTTATCACGATATAATTTAAGAGAGGTTTTTTATGTTAAACACGCAAACTATTAT
TGATGTCAATAAGGCAATGGATGCCATGCTGCGCGCATATCTGAATCAAGATATTGCCATTCGTTTTGAT
CTACCTGAATTGGATACTATGCAATCTGATGCGATGGTAAGTATCTTTCTTTATGACATTCATGAAGATT
TACAGCTTCGCTCGGCAGAATCAAGAGGGTTTGATGTTTATGCCGGGAGGTTATTGCCTGGTTGGGTAAA
TATTAAATGTAACTATCTGATTACCTATTGGGAAGCTTCTAAGCCAGCGACTGATGCCAGCAGTCCGGAT
AGCCAACCTGATAACCAGGCAATACAAGTGATGTCACAAGTATTAAATGCCTTGATTAATAATCGTCAAT
TGGCAGGTATTCCTGGTGCTTATACTCAGGTTGTACCGCCTAAAGAGAGTTTAAATAGCCTGGGGAATTT
CTGGCAATCACTGGGTAATCGCCCACGGCTTTCTCTCAATTATTCAGTGACAGTACCTGTTAGCCTAAAC
GATGGTCAGGATAGCGCGACTCCGGTTACCGCGGTTTCTTCTACAGTGGAACAAACGGCATCGCTCAGTC
AAGAAGTGGTTAGTCATGCTTTACGCGAATTACTCATTACGGAATTAGGAGGAGGAGAGGATAACCGGTT
GGTACTGAGTAAAGTTGAATTATCCGCAGTGAAAGAGACGATGACTCAAGACAGTCCGGCTCAGATGATT
ATATTGTTGTCTGTTTCAGGCATTACACGACAGGAATATTTGAAGGAAATTGATAATATCTTTGATCGTT
GGGTAAATAATGCTGAAGTTATTACCACTATTGATGATTGTGGGATTAGAATTGAAAGTATAACGAAAGA
TAATCTTGTAGGAATTTAAATTTTTTTAATTAAATAAAGGAATTAATATTGATTTGATAGAGCATGTAAT
CAATAACTTCTATGAAAATGTTGAAAAACAATACACGGAAACACTTAACTTACAATTAAATTGTTAAAG
Features (pLannotate 1.2.2; 10 found; start..end, strand, type, name):
    339..1154    -  CDS            KanR: aminoglycoside phosphotransferase; aph(3')-Ia; confers resistance to kanamycin in bacteria or G418 (Geneticin®) in eukaryotes
   1286..1438    -  CDS            tetR (fragment): TETR1_ECOLX - Experimental evidence at protein level: Swiss-Prot protein existence level 1. TetR is the repressor of the tetracycline resistance element; its N-terminal region forms a helix-turn-helix structure and binds DNA. Binding of tetracycline to TetR reduces the repressor affinity for the tetracycline resistance gene (tetA) promoter operator sites. From Escherichia coli.
   1458..2606    -  CDS            trfA: trans-acting replication protein that binds to and activates oriV
   2878..3249    -  CDS            traJ: oriT-recognizing protein; traJ
   3282..3391    -  oriT           oriT: incP origin of transfer
   3544..4175    +  rep_origin     oriV: incP origin of replication
   4484..5072    +  rep_origin     ori: high-copy-number ColE1/pMB1/pBR322/pUC origin of replication
  13981..14003   +  CDS            CCR5TC (fragment): zinc-finger domain from the CCR5-224 (+) zinc-finger nuclease that recognizes the left half-site target sequence in the human CCR5 gene (Perez et al., 2008; Gross et al., 2013)
  14395..14643   +  CDS            UGI: UNGI_BPPB2 - Experimental evidence at protein level: Swiss-Prot protein existence level 1. This protein binds specifically and reversibly to the host uracil-DNA glycosylase, preventing removal of uracil residues from PBS2 DNA by the host uracil-excision repair system. From Bacillus phage PBS2 (Bacteriophage PBS2).
  20929..21621   +  CDS            SPIKE_ADE05 (fragment): Experimental evidence at protein level: Swiss-Prot protein existence level 1. Forms spikes that protrude from each vertex of the icosahedral capsid. Interacts with host coxsackievirus and adenovirus receptor CXADR located at the cell tight junctions to provide virion initial attachment to target cell. The fiber protein binds to CXADR with a higher affinity than CXADR binds to itself, thereby blocking the cell-cell adhesion function of CXADR dimers and leading to local disruption of the tight junction. Fiber protein present on neo- synthesized particles may thus disrupt the junctional integrity
