[The description below was written by a language model from this plasmid's Addgene catalogue record and pLannotate feature annotations shown in this document.]
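Description:
pAWP78-PVCpnf_pvc13-Ad5_pvc10-ZFD is a large (about 26.7 kb) bacterial expression plasmid built on the pAWP78 backbone. It carries an engineered version of the structural operon of a Photorhabdus virulence cassette (PVC), a contractile "nanosyringe" that injects protein cargo into target cells. The backbone features point to a broad-host-range IncP-type design: oriV with its trans-acting activator trfA, plus oriT and traJ, which permit conjugative mobilisation. The annotation also detects a ColE1/pUC-type origin, although the catalogue lists the plasmid as low copy. Selection is by kanamycin through an aph(3')-Ia gene. A short tetR fragment is also annotated and appears to be a backbone remnant.

The synthetic insert was assembled by Gibson cloning and occupies most of the plasmid, but the automated annotation does not label the individual pvc genes and picks up only the foreign domains. According to the record, two structural components are modified. The tail fiber Pvc13 is retargeted with the adenovirus 5 fiber knob, matching the annotated Ad5 spike fragment, which normally binds the CXADR receptor and so should redirect particle binding to cells displaying it. The spike tip protein Pvc10 carries the C-terminal half of a split zinc finger deaminase on its C-terminal domain. This agrees with the annotated zinc-finger fragment and the uracil glycosylase inhibitor (UGI), a common base-editor component that blocks excision of the deaminated base.

The promoter driving the operon is not stated. The construct is intended for producing retargeted PVC particles in bacteria that deliver one half of a base-editing enzyme. A complete editor would presumably require the complementary half, which this record does not describe.
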