Addgene plasmid #243743: pAWP78-PVCpnf_pvc13-Ad5_pvc10-ZFD
Purpose: PVC structural operon - tail fiber (Pvc13) retargeted with Ad5 knob - spike tip (Pvc10) loaded with C half of a zinc finger deaminase (ZFD) on CTD
Depositing lab: Feng Zhang. Depositing organization: Broad Institute. Publication: Targeted delivery of diverse biomolecules with engineered bacterial nanosyringes. Kreitz J, Yang V, Friedrich MJ, Pham J, Macrae RK, Zhang F. Nat Biotechnol. 2025 Aug 12. doi: 10.1038/s41587-025-02774-x. PubMed 40796978.
Backbone
  Vector backbone: pAWP78
  Vector type: Bacterial Expression
Growth in bacteria
  Bacterial resistance: Kanamycin, 50 μg/mL
  Growth temperature: 37°C
  Growth strain: EPI300
  Copy number: Low Copy
Gene/Insert
  Gene/Insert name: pvc13-Ad5_pvc10-ZFD
  Species: Synthetic
  Cloning method: Gibson Cloning
Terms and licenses: Academic/Nonprofit Terms; Industry Terms: Not Available to Industry
How to cite: pAWP78-PVCpnf_pvc13-Ad5_pvc10-ZFD was a gift from Feng Zhang (Addgene plasmid # 243743 ; http://n2t.net/addgene:243743 ; RRID:Addgene_243743)
